>Addgene plasmid #232282 | pPMS-990 | addgene full sequence | sequence record 462098 | Addgene NGS Result
TTGAGATCCTTTTTTTCTGCGCGTAATCTGCTGCTTGCAAACAAAAAAACCACCGCTACCAGCGGTGGTT
TGTTTGCCGGATCAAGAGCTACCAACTCTTTTTCCGAAGGTAACTGGCTTCAGCAGAGCGCAGATACCAA
ATACTGTTCTTCTAGTGTAGCCGTAGTTAGGCCACCACTTCAAGAACTCTGTAGCACCGCCTACATACCT
CGCTCTGCTAATCCTGTTACCAGTGGCTGCTGCCAGTGGCGATAAGTCGTGTCTTACCGGGTTGGACTCA
AGACGATAGTTACCGGATAAGGCGCAGCGGTCGGGCTGAACGGGGGGTTCGTGCACACAGCCCAGCTTGG
AGCGAACGACCTACACCGAACTGAGATACCTACAGCGTGAGCTATGAGAAAGCGCCACGCTTCCCGAAGG
GAGAAAGGCGGACAGGTATCCGGTAAGCGGCAGGGTCGGAACAGGAGAGCGCACGAGGGAGCTTCCAGGG
GGAAACGCCTGGTATCTTTATAGTCCTGTCGGGTTTCGCCACCTCTGACTTGAGCGTCGATTTTTGTGAT
GCTCGTCAGGGGGGCGGAGCCTATGGAAAAACGCCAGCAACGCGGCCTTTTTACGGTTCCTGGCCTTTTG
CTGGCCTTTTGCTCACATGTTCTTTCCTGCGTTATCCCCTGATTCTGTGGATAACCGTATTACCGCCTTT
GAGTGAGCTGATACCGCTCGCCGCAGCCGAACGACCGAGCGCAGCGAGTCAGTGAGCGAGGAAGCGGAAG
AGCGCCCAATACGCAAACCGCCTCTCCCCGCGCGTTGGCCGATTCATTAATGCAGCTGGCACGACAGGTT
TCCCGACTGGAAAGCGGGCAGTGAGCGCAACGCAATTAATGTGAGTTAGCTCACTCATTAGGCACCCCAG
GCTTTACACTTTATGCTTCCGGCTCGTATGTTGTGTGGAATTGTGAGCGGATAACAATTTCACACAGGAA
ACAGCTATGACATGATTACGAATTAATTCGAGCTCGCCCGACATTGATTATTGACTAGTTATTAATAGTA
ATCAATTACGGGGTCATTAGTTCATAGCCCATATATGGAGTTCCGCGTTACATAACTTACGGTAAATGGC
CCGCCTGGCTGACCGCCCAACGACCCCCGCCCATTGACGTCAATAATGACGTATGTTCCCATAGTAACGC
CAATAGGGACTTTCCATTGACGTCAATGGGTGGAGTATTTACGGTAAACTGCCCACTTGGCAGTACATCA
AGTGTATCATATGCCAAGTACGCCCCCTATTGACGTCAATGACGGTAAATGGCCCGCCTGGCATTATGCC
CAGTACATGACCTTATGGGACTTTCCTACTTGGCAGTACATCTACGTATTAGTCATCGCTATTACCATGG
TGATGCGGTTTTGGCAGTACATCAATGGGCGTGGATAGCGGTTTGACTCACGGGGATTTCCAAGTCTCCA
CCCCATTGACGTCAATGGGAGTTTGTTTTGGCACCAAAATCAACGGGACTTTCCAAAATGTCGTAACAAC
TCCGCCCCATTGACGCAAATGGGCGGTAGGCGTGTACGGTGGGAGGTCTATATAAGCAGAGCTCGTTTAG
TGAACCGTCAGATCGCCTGGAGACGCCATCCACGCTGTTTTGACCTCCATAGAAGACACCGGGACCGATC
CAGCCTCCGCGGCCGGGAACGGTGCATTGGAACGCGGATTCCCCGTGCCAAGAGTGACGTAAGTACCGCC
TATAGAGTCTATAGGCCCACCCCCTTGGCTTCGTTAGAACGCGGCTACAATTAATACATAACCTTATGTA
TCATACACATACGATTTAGGTGACACTATAGAATAACATCCACTTTGCCTTTCTCTCCACAGGTGTCCAC
TCCCAGGTCCAACTGCACCTCGGTTCTATCCGGGCCCCCCCTCGAGGTCGACCCACGCGTCCGGCCCCAT
CCCCAGGGATAACCCCGGAGCCCAGAGCCTCAAGAAAAAATTCGTTGGGCAGGGGAGAGAGGTCGCGGCA
GCGGCATGGCAAGGTTCTGGAGGGCCGACCTGGCCGCAGCAGGAGTTATGTTACTTTGTCACTTTTTAAC
AGACCGGTTCCAGTTCGCCCACGGGGAGCCTGGACACCATACCAATGATTGGATTTATGAAGTTACAAAC
GCTTTTCCTTGGAATGAAGAGGGGGTAGAAGTGGACTCTCAAGCATACAACCACAGGTGGAAAAGAAATG
TGGACCCTTTTAAGGCAGTAGACACAAACAGAGCCAGCATGGGCCAAGCCTCTCCAGAGTCCAAAGGGTT
CACTGACCTGCTACTGGATGACGGACAGGACAATAACACCCAGATAGAGGAGGACACGGATCACAATTAC
TACATTTCTCGGATATATGGTCCAGCGGATTCTGCCAGCCGGGATCTGTGGGTTAACATAGACCAAATGG
AAAAAGACAAAGTGAAGATTCACGGGATACTTTCCAACACTCATCGGCAAGCTGCAAGAGTGAATCTGTC
CTTCGATTTTCCATTTTATGGTCATTTTCTAAATGAAGTCACTGTGGCAACTGGGGGTTTCATATATACT
GGAGAAGTTGTACATCGAATGCTCACAGCTACACAGTATATAGCTCCTTTAATGGCAAATTTTGATCCCA
GTGTATCCAGAAATTCAACTGTCAGATATTTTGATAATGGCACAGCTCTTGTTGTCCAGTGGGACCATGT
CCACCTGCAGGATAATTACAACCTGGGAAGCTTCACATTCCAGGCCACACTCCTCATGGACGGGCGCATC
ATCTTTGGATACAAAGAAATCCCTGTCTTGGTCACACAGATAAGTTCTACCAACCATCCAGTGAAAGTCG
GGTTGTCTGATGCATTTGTCGTGGTCCACAGGATCCAGCAAATACCCAATGTTCGAAGAAGAACAATTTA
TGAATATCACCGAGTAGAACTACAAATGTCCAAAATTACCAACATCTCAGCTGTGGAGATGACTCCACTT
CCCACATGTCTCCAGTTCAATGGTTGTGGCCCTTGTGTGTCCTCGCAGATTGGTTTCAACTGCAGTTGGT
GCAGCAAACTTCAAAGATGCTCCAGTGGATTTGATCGCCATCGGCAGGACTGGGTGGACAGTGGATGCCC
GGAAGAGGTACAGTCAAAAGAGAAGATGTGTGAGAAGACAGAGCCAGGAGAGACATCTCAAACTACCACG
ACCTCCCACACGACCACCATGCAATTCAGGGTCCTGACCACCACCAGGAGAGCTGTGACATCTCAGATGC
CTACCAGCCTGCCTACAGAAGATGACACGAAGATAGCCCTACATCTCAAAGACAGTGGAGCCTCCACAGA
TGACAGTGCAGCTGAGAAGAAAGGAGGAACCCTCCATGCAGGCCTCATTGTTGGAATTCTCATCTTGGTC
CTCATTATAGCAGCGGCCATTCTGGTGACAGTGTATATGTATCACCATCCAACATCAGCAGCCAGCATCT
TCTTCATTGAGAGACGCCCAAGCAGATGGCCAGCAATGAAGTTTCGAAGAGGCTCAGGACACCCTGCCTA
TGCAGAAGTTGAACCAGTTGGAGAGAAAGAAGGTTTTATTGTATCAGAGCAGTGCTAAAATTTTAGGACA
GAGCAGCACCAGTACTGGCTTACAGGTGTTAAGACTAAAACTTTGCTTATGCATTTAAGACAAACAGACA
CACAACCCACAACCACACACAAAGGAGCCCTAAACTGCTGTAGACAGAAGGGCGACGAGATTTCTGGACA
AGCCCAGCCCAGGAACATTGAAAGGAAAACTCAGACTTGTACAAGACACCATGTACAATGATTAAAGAAT
TCCCTAGTGGAATGACATCCATGGTTCACAAGGAACATCTCCGGTGGACTTGCCAGGAGTGTGACGAGAT
GACGATGCTTTTGGTTTAGGTGCAGGGTTGCAAAGAAATCAAGGAAAAAAAATATGACAATAAATAAAGC
TTTAGTTCACAAGGAAAAAAAAAAAAAAAAAAAAGGGCGGCCGCCACCGCGGTGGAGCTTGGCCGCCATG
GCCCAACTTGTTTATTGCAGCTTATAATGGTTACAAATAAAGCAATAGCATCACAAATTTCACAAATAAA
GCATTTTTTTCACTGCATTCTAGTTGTGGTTTGTCCAAACTCATCAATGTATCTTATCATGTCTGGATCG
GGAATTAATTCGGCGCAGCACCATGGCCTGAAATAACCTCTGAAAGAGGAACTTGGTTAGGTACCTTCTG
AGGCGGAAAGAACCAGCTGTGGAATGTGTGTCAGTTAGGGTGTGGAAAGTCCCCAGGCTCCCCAGCAGGC
AGAAGTATGCAAAGCATGCATCTCAATTAGTCAGCAACCAGGTGTGGAAAGTCCCCAGGCTCCCCAGCAG
GCAGAAGTATGCAAAGCATGCATCTCAATTAGTCAGCAACCATAGTCCCGCCCCTAACTCCGCCCATCCC
GCCCCTAACTCCGCCCAGTTCCGCCCATTCTCCGCCCCATGGCTGACTAATTTTTTTTATTTATGCAGAG
GCCGAGGCCGCCTCGGCCTCTGAGCTATTCCAGAAGTAGTGAGGAGGCTTTTTTGGAGGCCTAGGCTTTT
GCAAAAAGCTGTTAACAGCTTGGCACTGGCCGTCGTTTTACAACGTCGTGACTGGGAAAACCCTGGCGTT
ACCCAACTTAATCGCCTTGCAGCACATCCCCCTTTCGCCAGCTGGCGTAATAGCGAAGAGGCCCGCACCG
ATCGCCCTTCCCAACAGTTGCGCAGCCTGAATGGCGAATGGCGCCTGATGCGGTATTTTCTCCTTACGCA
TCTGTGCGGTATTTCACACCGCATA
[142 nt withheld, positions 4856-4997]
C
[141 nt withheld, positions 4999-5139]
CCTTTGACGTTGGAGTCCACGTTCTTT
[37 nt withheld, positions 5167-5203]
ACCCTATCTCGGGCTATTCTTTTGATTTATAAGGGATTTTGCCGATTTCGGCCTATTGGTTAAAAAATGA
GCTGATTTAACAAAAATTTAACGCGAATTTTAACAAAATATTAACGTTTACAATTTTATGGTGCACTCTC
AGTACAATCTGCTCTGATGCCGCATAGTTAAGCCAGCCCCGACACCCGCCAACACCCGCTGACGCGCCCT
GACGGGCTTGTCTGCTCCCGGCATCCGCTTACAGACAAGCTGTGACCGTCTCCGGGAGCTGCATGTGTCA
GAGGTTTTCACCGTCATCACCGAAACGCGCGAGACGAAAGGGCCTCGTGATACGCCTATTTTTATAGGTT
AATGTCATGATAATAATGGTTTCTTAGACGTCAGGTGGCACTTTTCGGGGAAATGTGCGCGGAACCCCTA
TTTGTTTATTTTTCTAAATACATTCAAATATGTATCCGCTCATGAGACAATAACCCTGATAAATGCTTCA
ATAATATTGAAAAAGGAAGAGTATGAGTATTCAACATTTCCGTGTCGCCCTTATTCCCTTTTTTGCGGCA
TTTTGCCTTCCTGTTTTTGCTCACCCAGAAACGCTGGTGAAAGTAAAAGATGCTGAAGATCAGTTGGGTG
CACGAGTGGGTTACATCGAACTGGATCTCAACAGCGGTAAGATCCTTGAGAGTTTTCGCCCCGAAGAACG
TTTTCCAATGATGAGCACTTTTAAAGTTCTGCTATGTGGCGCGGTATTATCCCGTATTGACGCCGGGCAA
GAGCAACTCGGTCGCCGCATACACTATTCTCAGAATGACTTGGTTGAGTACTCACCAGTCACAGAAAAGC
ATCTTACGGATGGCATGACAGTAAGAGAATTATGCAGTGCTGCCATAACCATGAGTGATAACACTGCGGC
CAACTTACTTCTGACAACGATCGGAGGACCGAAGGAGCTAACCGCTTTTTTGCACAACATGGGGGATCAT
GTAACTCGCCTTGATCGTTGGGAACCGGAGCTGAATGAAGCCATACCAAACGACGAGCGTGACACCACGA
TGCCTGTAGCAATGGCAACAACGTTGCGCAAACTATTAACTGGCGAACTACTTACTCTAGCTTCCCGGCA
ACAATTAATAGACTGGATGGAGGCGGATAAAGTTGCAGGACCACTTCTGCGCTCGGCCCTTCCGGCTGGC
TGGTTTATTGCTGATAAATCTGGAGCCGGTGAGCGTGGGTCTCGCGGTATCATTGCAGCACTGGGGCCAG
ATGGTAAGCCCTCCCGTATCGTAGTTATCTACACGACGGGGAGTCAGGCAACTATGGATGAACGAAATAG
ACAGATCGCTGAGATAGGTGCCTCACTGATTAAGCATTGGTAACTGTCAGACCAAGTTTACTCATATATA
CTTTAGATTGATTTAAAACTTCATTTTTAATTTAAAAGGATCTAGGTGAAGATCCTTTTTGATAATCTCA
TGACCAAAATCCCTTAACGTGAGTTTTCGTTCCACTGAGCGTCAGACCCCGTAGAAAAGATCAAAGGATC
TTC
Features (pLannotate 1.2.2; 22 found; start..end, strand, type, name):
      1..589     +  rep_origin     ori: high-copy-number ColE1/pMB1/pBR322/pUC origin of replication
    772..864     +  CDS            lacI (fragment): lac repressor; lacI; The lac repressor binds to the lac operator to inhibit transcription in E. coli. This inhibition can be relieved by adding lactose or isopropyl-β-D-thiogalactopyranoside (IPTG).
    877..898     +  protein_bind   CAP binding site: CAP binding activates transcription in the presence of cAMP. E. coli catabolite activator protein
    913..943     +  promoter       lac promoter: promoter for the E. coli lac operon
    951..967     +  protein_bind   lac operator: The lac repressor binds to the lac operator to inhibit transcription in E. coli. This inhibition can be relieved by adding lactose or isopropyl-β-D-thiogalactopyranoside (IPTG). lac repressor encoded by lacI
   1020..1399    +  enhancer       CMV enhancer: human cytomegalovirus immediate early enhancer
   1400..1603    +  promoter       CMV promoter: human cytomegalovirus (CMV) immediate early promoter
   1739..1782    +  intron         CMV intron (fragment): modified intron A from human cytomegalovirus
   1834..1852    +  promoter       SP6 promoter: promoter for bacteriophage SP6 RNA polymerase
   1856..1893    +  CDS            IgH signal sequence (fragment): signal sequence from the mouse immunoglobulin heavy chain variable region
   1920..1942    -  misc_feature   MCS (fragment): pBluescript multiple cloning site
   2036..3625    +  CDS            Plxdc2: PXDC2_MOUSE - Also known as Tem7r. Experimental evidence at protein level: Swiss-Prot protein existence level 1. May play a role in tumor angiogenesis. From Mus musculus (Mouse).
   4027..4049    -  misc_feature   MCS (fragment): pBluescript multiple cloning site
   4065..4199    +  polyA_signal   SV40 poly(A) signal: SV40 polyadenylation signal
   4268..4625    +  promoter       SV40 promoter: SV40 enhancer and early promoter
   4644..4798    +  CDS            lacZα (fragment): LacZα fragment of β-galactosidase; lacZ fragment
   4804..4855    -  misc_feature   bom (fragment): basis of mobility region from pBR322
   4874..5254    +  rep_origin     M13 ori (sequence partly withheld): M13 bacteriophage origin of replication; arrow indicates direction of (+) strand synthesis
   5330..5379    -  misc_feature   bom (fragment): basis of mobility region from pBR322
   5481..5516    -  CDS            rop (fragment): Rop protein, which maintains plasmids at low copy number; rop
   5611..5715    +  promoter       AmpR promoter: bla
   5716..6576    +  CDS            AmpR: β-lactamase; bla; confers resistance to ampicillin, carbenicillin, and related antibiotics
