[The description below was written by a language model from this plasmid's Addgene catalogue record and pLannotate feature annotations shown in this document.]
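Description:
pPMS-990 is a mammalian expression plasmid built on the pRK5 backbone that carries the mouse Plxdc2 gene (also called TEM7R, plexin domain-containing protein 2), deposited for protein expression. The insert, listed as about 2.1 kb, was placed between SalI and NotI sites and derives in part from an MGC cDNA clone. The full sequenced plasmid is about 6.7 kb. In bacteria it replicates from a high-copy ColE1/pUC-type origin and is selected with ampicillin through the β-lactamase gene and its own promoter. An M13 phage origin is also present, which in principle allows single-stranded DNA production. Short remnants of lacI, the lac promoter/operator, lacZα, bom and rop are backbone leftovers without an evident role in the construct.

Expression in mammalian cells is driven by the human cytomegalovirus immediate-early enhancer and promoter, followed by a fragment of CMV intron A, and transcripts are terminated by the SV40 polyadenylation signal downstream of the insert. An SP6 promoter lies just upstream of the coding region and could support in vitro transcription. The annotation detects a fragment of a mouse immunoglobulin heavy chain signal sequence a short distance upstream of the Plxdc2 coding sequence, but the record does not say whether it is fused in frame or replaces the native signal peptide, and no epitope tag is annotated or listed. An SV40 enhancer/early promoter region follows the poly(A) signal; no mammalian selection marker is annotated, so the plasmid appears suited to transient transfection. Swiss-Prot notes a possible role for Plxdc2 in tumor angiogenesis, but the record gives no more specific experimental purpose than protein expression.
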