Addgene plasmid #232282: pPMS-990
Purpose: Protein Expression
Depositing lab: Jeremy Nathans. Depositing organization: Johns Hopkins University and School of Medicine.
Backbone
  Vector backbone: pRK5
  Backbone size w/o insert (bp): 4800
  Vector type: Mammalian Expression
Growth in bacteria
  Bacterial resistance: Ampicillin, 100 μg/mL
  Growth temperature: 37°C
  Growth strain: DH5alpha
  Copy number: High Copy
Gene/Insert
  Gene/Insert name: Plxdc2 (alt name: TEM7R)
  Species: M. musculus (mouse)
  Insert size (bp): 2100
  Entrez Gene: Plxdc2 (a.k.a. Tem7r, AI646728, AU022916, AV231634, 1200007L24Rik, 5430431D22Rik)
  Cloning method: Restriction Enzyme; 5′ cloning site SalI (unknown if destroyed); 3′ cloning site NotI (unknown if destroyed)
Resource information
  A portion of this plasmid was derived from a plasmid made by: MGC Clone #5349869
Terms and licenses: Academic/Nonprofit Terms; Industry Terms: Not Available to Industry
How to cite: pPMS-990 was a gift from Jeremy Nathans (Addgene plasmid # 232282 ; http://n2t.net/addgene:232282 ; RRID:Addgene_232282)
